>Addgene plasmid #136594 | OSCA1.8 | addgene full sequence | sequence record 273738 | Addgene NGS Result
GTGATGCGGTTTTGGCAGTACATCAATGGGCGTGGATAGCGGTTTGACTCACGGGGATTTCCAAGTCTCC
ACCCCATTGACGTCAATGGGAGTTTGTTTTGGCACCAAAATCAACGGGACTTTCCAAAATGTCGTAACAA
CTCCGCCCCATTGACGCAAATGGGCGGTAGGCGTGTACGGTGGGAGGTCTATATAAGCAGAGCTGGTTTA
GTGAACCGTCAGATCCGCTAGCGCTACCGGACTCAGATCTCGAGCTCAAGCTTCGAATTCATGGCCACTT
TACAAGACATTGGCGTCTCCGCTCTGATCAATCTCTTCGGCGCCTTTTTATTTTTAATCGCTTTCGCCGT
GCTGCGTATTCAACCCATCAACGATCGTGTGTACTTCCCCAAGTGGTATTTAACTGGTGAGAGAAACAGC
CCTAGGAGAAGCGACAGAACTTTAGTCGGCAAATTCGTCAATTTAAATTATAAAACCTACTTCACCTTTT
TAAATTGGATGCCCCAAGCTATGAAAATGAGCGAATCCGAGATTATCAGACACGCCGGACTCGACAGCGC
CATCTTTTTAAGGATTTACACTTTAGGACTGAAGATCTTTGCCCCCGTTATGGTGCTGGCTCTCGTGGTC
CTCGTCCCCGTTAATGTGAGCTCCGGCACTTTATTCTTTCTCAAGAAGGAACTGGTGGTGAGCAACATCG
ATAAGCTCTCCATCAGCAACGTGCAGCCTAAGAGCTCCAAGTTCTTCTTCCACATCGCCGTGGAGTATAT
TTTTACCTTCTGGGCTTGTTTTATGCTCTATCGTGAGTACAACAATGTGGCCATCATGAGGCTGCAGTAT
TTAGCCTCCCAGAGGAGGAGGCCCGAACAGTTCACAGTGGTGGTGAGAAATGTCCCCGACATGCCCGGCC
ATTCCGTGCCCGATACCGTGGATCAATTTTTCAAAACCAATCACCCCGAGCACTATTTATGCCATCAAGC
TGTGTACAATGCCAATACCTACGCCAAGCTGGTCAAGCAGAGGGCCAAGCTGCAGAGGTGGTTCGACTAC
TATGTTTTAAAGCACCAGAGGAACCCCCACAAGCAGCCTACATGTAGGACCGGATTTCTCGGCCTCTGGG
GCAAGAGGGTGGACTCCATCGAGTATTATAAACAACAGATCAAGGAGTTTGACCATAACATGAGCCTCGA
GAGGCAGAAGGTTTTAAAGGACTCCAAGCTGATGCTGCCCGTTGCCTTTGTGAGCTTTGACTCTCGTTGG
GGAGCTGCCGTGTGCGCCCAGACCCAACAGAGCAAGAATCCCACACTGTGGCTGACCAGCTCCGCCCCCG
AACCTAGAGACATCTACTGGCAGAATTTAGCCATCCCCTTCATCTCCCTCACAATTCGTAAGCTGGTCAT
TGGCGTGAGCGTGTTCGCCCTCGTGTTTTTCTACATGATTCCCATCGCCTTCGTGCAGAGCCTCGCCAAT
CTGGAGGGCCTCGATAGAGTGGCTCCCTTCCTCAGACCCGTCACAAGGCTCGACTTCATCAAGTCCTTTT
TACAAGGTTTTCTGCCCGGACTGGCCCTCAAAATCTTCCTCTGGATTTTACCTACAGTCTTATTAATCAT
GAGCAAGATTGAGGGCTATATTGCTTTAAGCACACTGGAAAGGAGGGCCGCTGCCAAGTACTATTACTTC
ATGCTGGTCAACGTCTTTTTAGGAAGCATTATCGCTGGCACCGCCTTCGAACAGCTGCACTCCTTTCTCC
ACCAGTCCCCTAGCCAGATTCCTCGTACAATCGGCGTTAGCATTCCCATGAAAGCCACCTTCTTCATTAC
CTACATCATGGTGGATGGATGGGCTGGCATCGCCGGAGAGATTTTAAGGCTGAAACCTCTGGTCATCTTC
CATCTGAAAAACATGTTCATCGTGAAGACCGAAGAGGACAGAGTGAGAGCCATGGACCCCGGTTTTGTCG
ACTTCAAGGAGACAATCCCCTCTTTACAGCTGTACTTTCTGCTGGGCATTGTCTATACCGCCGTGACCCC
TATTTTACTGCCCTTTATTCTGATTTTCTTCGCTTTCGCCTATCTCGTGTATCGTCATCAGATCATCAAT
GTGTATAACCAGCAGTACGAGTCTTGTGGAGCCTTCTGGCCTCACGTGCACGGTCGTATCATCGCTTCTT
TACTCATTAGCCAACTGTTATTAATGGGTTTACTGGCCAGCAAGAAAGCTGCCGATTCCACCCCTTTACT
GATCATCCTCCCCATTTTAACTTTATCCTTCCATAAGTACTGCAAACACAGATTTGAGCCCGCCTTTCGT
CAGTACCCTTTAGAGGAGGCCATGGCCAAAGACAAGCTGGAAAAGGAGACCGAGCCCGAACTGAACATGA
AGGCTGATTTAGCCGACGCCTACCTCCACCCTATCTTCCACAGCTTCGAGAAAGAAGTGGAGCTGAGCAG
CAGCAGCTCCAGCGAAAAGGAAACCCATCAAGAAGAGACCCCCGAAGTGAGAGTCGACAAGCATGAGACC
CAGTCCTCCTCCCCCGTTACCGAGCTGGGCACAAGCAGCCACCACCACCACGTGTACAACAGCACATCCC
CCTCCTCCCACTACGCCAGCGCTTATGAGCAGAGCAGCTCCCAATACGAATACCACTACAATACCCACCA
GTACGAGGAACATGAGTACAGATATAATTGAGGATCCGCCCCTCTCCCTCCCCCCCCCNTAACGTTACTG
GCCGAAGCCGCTTGGAATAAGGCCGGTGTGCGTTTGTCTATATGTTATTTTCCACCATATTGCCGTCTTT
TGGCAATGTGAGGGCCCGGAAACCTGGCCCTGTCTTCTTGACGAGCATTCCTAGGGGTCTTTCCCCTCTC
GCCAAAGGAATGCAAGGTCTGTTGAATGTCGTGAAGGAAGCAGTTCCTCTGGAAGCTTCTTGAAGACAAA
CAACGTCTGTAGCGACCCTTTGCAGGCAGCGGAACCCCCCACCTGGCGACAGGTGCCTCTGCGGCCAAAA
GCCACGTGTATAAGATACACCTGCAAAGGCGGCACAACCCCAGTGCCACGTTGTGAGTTGGATAGTTGTG
GAAAGAGTCAAATGGCTCTCCTCAAGCGTATTCAACAAGGGGCTGAAGGATGCCCAGAAGGTACCCCATT
GTATGGGATCTGATCTGGGGCCTCGGTACACATGCTTTACATGTGTTTAGTCGAGGTTAAAAAAACGTCT
AGGCCCCCCGAACCACGGGGACGTGGTTTTCCTTTGAAAAACACGATGATAATATGGCCACAACCATGGT
GAGCAAGGGCGAGGAGGATAACATGGCCATCATCAAGGAGTTCATGCGCTTCAAGGTGCACATGGAGGGC
TCCGTGAACGGCCACGAGTTCGAGATCGAGGGCGAGGGCGAGGGCCGCCCCTACGAGGGCACCCAGACCG
CCAAGCTGAAGGTGACCAAGGGTGGCCCCCTGCCCTTCGCCTGGGACATCCTGTCCCCTCAGTTCATGTA
CGGCTCCAAGGCCTACGTGAAGCACCCCGCCGACATCCCCGACTACTTGAAGCTGTCCTTCCCCGAGGGC
TTCAAGTGGGAGCGCGTGATGAACTTCGAGGACGGCGGCGTGGTGACCGTGACCCAGGACTCCTCCCTGC
AGGACGGCGAGTTCATCTACAAGGTGAAGCTGCGCGGCACCAACTTCCCCTCCGACGGCCCCGTAATGCA
GAAGAAGACCATGGGCTGGGAGGCCTCCTCCGAGCGGATGTACCCCGAGGACGGCGCCCTGAAGGGCGAG
ATCAAGCAGAGGCTGAAGCTGAAGGACGGCGGCCACTACGACGCTGAGGTCAAGACCACCTACAAGGCCA
AGAAGCCCGTGCAGCTGCCCGGCGCCTACAACGTCAACATCAAGTTGGACATCACCTCCCACAACGAGGA
CTACACCATCGTGGAACAGTACGAACGCGCCGAGGGCCGCCACTCCACCGGCGGCATGGACGAGCTGTAC
AAGTAAGCGGCCGCGACTCTAGATCATAATCAGCCATACCACATTTGTAGAGGTTTTACTTGCTTTAAAA
AACCTCCCACACCTCCCCCTGAACCTGAAACATAAAATGAATGCAATTGTTGTTGTTAACTTGTTTATTG
CAGCTTATAATGGTTACAAATAAAGCAATAGCATCACAAATTTCACAAATAAAGCATTTTTTTCACTGCA
TTCTAGTTGTGGTTTGTCCAAACTCATCAATGTATCTTAAGGCGTAAATTGTAAGCGTTAATATTTTGTT
AAAATTCGCGTTAAATTTTTGTTAAATCAGCTCATTTTTTAACCAATAGGCCGAAATCGGCAAAATCCCT
TATAAATCAAAAGAATAGACCGAGATAGGGT
[37 nt withheld, positions 4372-4408]
AAAGAACGTGGACTCCAACGTCAAAGG
[49 nt withheld, positions 4436-4484]
T
[91 nt withheld, positions 4486-4576]
G
[124 nt withheld, positions 4578-4701]
CAGGTGGCACTTTTCGGGGAAATGTGCGCGGAACCCCTATTTGTTTATTTTTCTAAATACATTCAAATAT
GTATCCGCTCATGAGACAATAACCCTGATAAATGCTTCAATAATATTGAAAAAGGAAGAGTCCTGAGGCG
GAAAGAACCAGCTGTGGAATGTGTGTCAGTTAGGGTGTGGAAAGTCCCCAGGCTCCCCAGCAGGCAGAAG
TATGCAAAGCATGCATCTCAATTAGTCAGCAACCAGGTGTGGAAAGTCCCCAGGCTCCCCAGCAGGCAGA
AGTATGCAAAGCATGCATCTCAATTAGTCAGCAACCATAGTCCCGCCCCTAACTCCGCCCATCCCGCCCC
TAACTCCGCCCAGTTCCGCCCATTCTCCGCCCCATGGCTGACTAATTTTTTTTATTTATGCAGAGGCCGA
GGCCGCCTCGGCCTCTGAGCTATTCCAGAAGTAGTGAGGAGGCTTTTTTGGAGGCCTAGGCTTTTGCAAA
GATCGATCAAGAGACAGGATGAGGATCGTTTCGCATGATTGAACAAGATGGATTGCACGCAGGTTCTCCG
GCCGCTTGGGTGGAGAGGCTATTCGGCTATGACTGGGCACAACAGACAATCGGCTGCTCTGATGCCGCCG
TGTTCCGGCTGTCAGCGCAGGGGCGCCCGGTTCTTTTTGTCAAGACCGACCTGTCCGGTGCCCTGAATGA
ACTGCAAGACGAGGCAGCGCGGCTATCGTGGCTGGCCACGACGGGCGTTCCTTGCGCAGCTGTGCTCGAC
GTTGTCACTGAAGCGGGAAGGGACTGGCTGCTATTGGGCGAAGTGCCGGGGCAGGATCTCCTGTCATCTC
ACCTTGCTCCTGCCGAGAAAGTATCCATCATGGCTGATGCAATGCGGCGGCTGCATACGCTTGATCCGGC
TACCTGCCCATTCGACCACCAAGCGAAACATCGCATCGAGCGAGCACGTACTCGGATGGAAGCCGGTCTT
GTCGATCAGGATGATCTGGACGAAGAGCATCAGGGGCTCGCGCCAGCCGAACTGTTCGCCAGGCTCAAGG
CGAGCATGCCCGACGGCGAGGATCTCGTCGTGACCCATGGCGATGCCTGCTTGCCGAATATCATGGTGGA
AAATGGCCGCTTTTCTGGATTCATCGACTGTGGCCGGCTGGGTGTGGCGGACCGCTATCAGGACATAGCG
TTGGCTACCCGTGATATTGCTGAAGAGCTTGGCGGCGAATGGGCTGACCGCTTCCTCGTGCTTTACGGTA
TCGCCGCTCCCGATTCGCAGCGCATCGCCTTCTATCGCCTTCTTGACGAGTTCTTCTGAGCGGGACTCTG
GGGTTCGAAATGACCGACCAAGCGACGCCCAACCTGCCATCACGAGATTTCGATTCCACCGCCGCCTTCT
ATGAAAGGTTGGGCTTCGGAATCGTTTTCCGGGACGCCGGCTGGATGATCCTCCAGCGCGGGGATCTCAT
GCTGGAGTTCTTCGCCCACCCTAGGGGGAGGCTAACTGAAACACGGAAGGAGACAATACCGGAAGGAACC
CGCGCTATGACGGCAATAAAAAGACAGAATAAAACGCACGGTGTTGGGTCGTTTGTTCATAAACGCGGGG
TTCGGTCCCAGGGCTGGCACTCTGTCGATACCCCACCGAGACCCCATTGGGGCCAATACGCCCGCGTTTC
TTCCTTTTCCCCACCCCACCCCCCAAGTTCGGGTGAAGGCCCAGGGCTCGCAGCCAACGTCGGGGCGGCA
GGCCCTGCCATAGCCTCAGGTTACTCATATATACTTTAGATTGATTTAAAACTTCATTTTTAATTTAAAA
GGATCTAGGTGAAGATCCTTTTTGATAATCTCATGACCAAAATCCCTTAACGTGAGTTTTCGTTCCACTG
AGCGTCAGACCCCGTAGAAAAGATCAAAGGATCTTCTTGAGATCCTTTTTTTCTGCGCGTAATCTGCTGC
TTGCAAACAAAAAAACCACCGCTACCAGCGGTGGTTTGTTTGCCGGATCAAGAGCTACCAACTCTTTTTC
CGAAGGTAACTGGCTTCAGCAGAGCGCAGATACCAAATACTGTTCTTCTAGTGTAGCCGTAGTTAGGCCA
CCACTTCAAGAACTCTGTAGCACCGCCTACATACCTCGCTCTGCTAATCCTGTTACCAGTGGCTGCTGCC
AGTGGCGATAAGTCGTGTCTTACCGGGTTGGACTCAAGACGATAGTTACCGGATAAGGCGCAGCGGTCGG
GCTGAACGGGGGGTTCGTGCACACAGCCCAGCTTGGAGCGAACGACCTACACCGAACTGAGATACCTACA
GCGTGAGCTATGAGAAAGCGCCACGCTTCCCGAAGGGAGAAAGGCGGACAGGTATCCGGTAAGCGGCAGG
GTCGGAACAGGAGAGCGCACGAGGGAGCTTCCAGGGGGAAACGCCTGGTATCTTTATAGTCCTGTCGGGT
TTCGCCACCTCTGACTTGAGCGTCGATTTTTGTGATGCTCGTCAGGGGGGCGGAGCCTATGGAAAAACGC
CAGCAACGCGGCCTTTTTACGGTTCCTGGCCTTTTGCTGGCCTTTTGCTCACATGTTCTTTCCTGCGTTA
TCCCCTGATTCTGTGGATAACCGTATTACCGCCATGCATTAGTTATTAATAGTAATCAATTACGGGGTCA
TTAGTTCATAGCCCATATATGGAGTTCCGCGTTACATAACTTACGGTAAATGGCCCGCCTGGCTGACCGC
CCAACGACCCCCGCCCATTGACGTCAATAATGACGTATGTTCCCATAGTAACGCCAATAGGGACTTTCCA
TTGACGTCAATGGGTGGAGTATTTACGGTAAACTGCCCACTTGGCAGTACATCAAGTGTATCATATGCCA
AGTACGCCCCCTATTGACGTCAATGACGGTAAATGGCCCGCCTGGCATTATGCCCAGTACATGACCTTAT
GGGACTTTCCTACTTGGCAGTACATCTACGTATTAGTCATCGCTATTACCATG
Features (pLannotate 1.2.2; 16 found; start..end, strand, type, name):
      1..204     +  promoter       CMV promoter: human cytomegalovirus (CMV) immediate early promoter
    227..270     +  misc_feature   MCS (fragment): multiple cloning site
    271..2688    +  CDS            CSCL1_ARATH: Experimental evidence at protein level: Swiss-Prot protein existence level 1. Acts as an osmosensitive calcium-permeable cation channel. From Arabidopsis thaliana (Mouse-ear cress).
   2699..3285    +  misc_feature   IRES2: internal ribosome entry site (IRES) of the encephalomyocarditis virus (EMCV)
   3286..3993    +  CDS            mCherry: mCherry is a basic (constitutively fluorescent) red fluorescent protein published in 2004, derived from Discosoma sp.. It is reported to be a very rapidly-maturing monomer with low acid sensitivity.
   4012..4095    +  CDS            large T antigen (fragment): large T antigen from SV40 (simian virus 40)
   4118..4239    +  polyA_signal   SV40 poly(A) signal: SV40 polyadenylation signal
   4273..4701    -  rep_origin     f1 ori (sequence partly withheld): f1 bacteriophage origin of replication; arrow indicates direction of (+) strand synthesis
   4728..4832    +  promoter       AmpR promoter: bla
   4834..5191    +  promoter       SV40 promoter: SV40 enhancer and early promoter
   5226..6020    +  CDS            NeoR/KanR: aminoglycoside phosphotransferase from Tn5; aph(3')-II (or nptII); confers resistance to neomycin, kanamycin, and G418 (Geneticin®)
   6041..6193    +  CDS            ble (fragment): BLE_KLEPN - Experimental evidence at protein level: Swiss-Prot protein existence level 1. Binding protein with a strong affinity to the bleomycin family of antibiotics. Binds to CL990; an antimitotic-antibiotic compound. From Klebsiella pneumoniae.
   6252..6299    +  polyA_signal   HSV TK poly(A) signal: herpes simplex virus thymidine kinase polyadenylation signal (Cole and Stacy, 1985)
   6390..6406    -  polyA_signal   bGH poly(A) signal (fragment): bovine growth hormone polyadenylation signal
   6628..7216    +  rep_origin     ori: high-copy-number ColE1/pMB1/pBR322/pUC origin of replication
   7391..7694    +  enhancer       CMV enhancer: human cytomegalovirus immediate early enhancer
