[The description below was written by a language model from this plasmid's Addgene catalogue record and pLannotate feature annotations shown in this document.]
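Description:
OSCA1.8 is a 7.7 kb mammalian expression plasmid built on the pIRES2-mCherry backbone. It carries the coding sequence of the Arabidopsis thaliana channel OSCA1.8 (gene AT1G32090, annotated in Swiss-Prot as an osmosensitive calcium-permeable cation channel). The roughly 2.4 kb insert was synthesized with human codon optimization from the Arabidopsis reference sequence and introduced by Gibson assembly. It sits directly downstream of the human cytomegalovirus immediate early enhancer and promoter; the enhancer falls at the end of the numbered sequence and the promoter at the start only because of where the circular map is opened.

Downstream of the OSCA1.8 open reading frame lies the encephalomyocarditis virus IRES, followed by mCherry and an SV40 polyadenylation signal. This produces a single bicistronic transcript from which the channel and the red fluorescent protein are translated separately. Although the catalogue lists mCherry under "tag / fusion protein", the feature layout indicates that it serves as a co-expressed marker identifying transfected cells, leaving the channel itself untagged.

The plasmid replicates in E. coli through a high-copy pUC-type origin and also carries an f1 origin for single-stranded DNA production. A single NeoR/KanR gene, with tandem bacterial (bla) and SV40 early promoters and an HSV TK polyadenylation signal, gives kanamycin selection in bacteria and could support G418 selection in mammalian cells. The short large T antigen, ble and bGH poly(A) fragments appear to be backbone remnants rather than functional elements.

The stated purpose is to express OSCA1.8 in mammalian cells, and the associated study characterized the OSCA/TMEM63 family as mechanically activated ion channels.
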