Addgene plasmid #136594: OSCA1.8
Purpose: Expresses the mechanosensitive channel OSCA1.8 in mammalian cells
Depositing lab: Ardem Patapoutian. Depositing organization: Scripps California (The Scripps Research Institute). Publication: OSCA/TMEM63 are an Evolutionarily Conserved Family of Mechanically Activated Ion Channels. Murthy SE, Dubin AE, Whitwam T, Jojoa-Cruz S, Cahalan SM, Mousavi SAR, Ward AB, Patapoutian A. Elife. 2018 Nov 1;7. pii: 41844. doi: 10.7554/eLife.41844. PubMed 30382938.
Backbone
  Vector backbone: pIRES2-mCherry
  Backbone size w/o insert (bp): 5274
  Total vector size (bp): 7694
  Vector type: Mammalian Expression
Growth in bacteria
  Bacterial resistance: Kanamycin, 50 μg/mL
  Growth temperature: 37°C
  Growth strain: DH5alpha
  Copy number: High Copy
Gene/Insert
  Gene/Insert name: OSCA1.8
  Species: A. thaliana (mustard weed)
  Insert size (bp): 2421
  GenBank ID: NM_102943.6
  Entrez Gene: AT1G32090 (a.k.a. F3C3.11, F3C3_11)
  Promoter: CMV
  Tag / fusion protein: pIRES2-mCherry (C terminal on backbone)
  Cloning method: Gibson Cloning
  Sequencing primers: 5′ CMV Forward; 3′ IRES Reverse
Resource information
  A portion of this plasmid was derived from a plasmid made by: Sequence was downloaded from TAIR [The arabidopsis information resource] and human codon-optimized and synthesized by Genewiz.
Terms and licenses: Academic/Nonprofit Terms; Industry Terms: Not Available to Industry
How to cite: OSCA1.8 was a gift from Ardem Patapoutian (Addgene plasmid # 136594 ; http://n2t.net/addgene:136594 ; RRID:Addgene_136594)
